Addgene plasmid #101823: Adeno BN
Purpose: Adenovirus for the expression of gRNAs targeting intron 13 of murine Bcan and intron 10 of murine Ntrk1
Depositing lab: Andrea Ventura. Depositing organization: Memorial Sloan-Kettering Cancer Center. Publication: Somatic chromosomal engineering identifies BCAN-NTRK1 as a potent glioma driver and therapeutic target. Cook PJ, Thomas R, Kannan R, de Leon ES, Drilon A, Rosenblum MK, Scaltriti M, Benezra R, Ventura A. Nat Commun. 2017 Jul 11;8:15987. doi: 10.1038/ncomms15987. PubMed 28695888.
Backbone
  Vector backbone: pacAd5
  Backbone manufacturer: Gene Transfer Vector Core University of Iowa
  Backbone size w/o insert (bp): 5678
  Total vector size (bp): 11538
  Vector type: Adenoviral
Growth in bacteria
  Bacterial resistance: Ampicillin, 100 μg/mL
  Growth temperature: 37°C
  Growth strain: NEB Stable
  Copy number: Unknown
Gene/Insert
  Gene/Insert name: U6_sgRNA(Bcan)_U6_sgRNA(Ntrk1)_CBh_FLAG-Cas9 (alt name: pacAd5_BN)
  gRNA/shRNA sequence: Bcan (intron 13) Ntrk1 (intron 10)
  Species: M. musculus (mouse)
  GenBank ID: NM_001109758.1 NM_001033124.1
  Entrez Gene: Bcan (a.k.a. Cspg7); Ntrk1 (a.k.a. Tkr, TrkA, trk)
  Tag / fusion protein: FLAG-Cas9
  Cloning method: Restriction Enzyme; 5′ cloning site Xho1 (not destroyed); 3′ cloning site EcoR1 (not destroyed)
  Sequencing primers: 5′ GATGTTGTAGTAAATTTGGG; 3′ ATCATGTCTGGATCTCCCC
Terms and licenses: Academic/Nonprofit Terms; Industry Terms: Not Available to Industry
How to cite: Adeno BN was a gift from Andrea Ventura (Addgene plasmid # 101823 ; http://n2t.net/addgene:101823 ; RRID:Addgene_101823)
