[The description below was written by a language model from this plasmid's Addgene catalogue record.]
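Description:
Adeno BN (also called pacAd5_BN) is an adenoviral shuttle plasmid built on the pacAd5 backbone, about 11.5 kb in total, of which roughly 5.7 kb is backbone. It is propagated in E. coli under ampicillin selection. The record does not list the bacterial origin of replication or the specific adenoviral elements carried by the backbone, and copy number is recorded as unknown. As a pacAd5-type vector it is intended for producing recombinant adenovirus rather than for direct long-term expression from the plasmid itself.

The insert, cloned between retained XhoI and EcoRI sites, is an all-in-one CRISPR cassette: two tandem U6 promoter units, each driving a single guide RNA, followed by a CBh promoter driving FLAG-tagged Cas9. U6 is an RNA polymerase III promoter suited to short, precisely initiated guide transcripts, while CBh is a hybrid chicken beta-actin-based Pol II promoter that gives strong, broad expression of the nuclease. The FLAG epitope allows Cas9 to be detected with antibodies. One guide targets intron 13 of mouse Bcan and the other targets intron 10 of mouse Ntrk1. Delivering both guides with Cas9 from a single virus means an infected cell receives simultaneous breaks in the two introns, which can be joined to generate a chromosomal rearrangement fusing the two genes. In line with the associated publication on somatic chromosomal engineering, the construct is used to induce the Bcan-Ntrk1 fusion in mouse cells to model this rearrangement as a glioma driver.
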