>Addgene plasmid #101823 | Adeno BN | depositor partial sequence | sequence record 192591 | Adeno BN sequence 11537 bps
AATTAATTAAGCTAGCATCATCAATAATATACCTTATTTTGGATTGAAGCCAATATGATAATGAGGGGGT
GGAGTTTGTGACGTGGCGCGGGGCGTGGGAACGGGGCGGGTGACGTAGTAGTGTGGCGGAAGTGTGATGT
TGCAAGTGTGGCGGAACACATGTAAGCGACGGATGTGGCAAAAGTGACGTTTTTGGTGTGCGCCGGTGTA
CACAGGAAGTGACAATTTTCGCGCGGTTTTAGGCGGATGTTGTAGTAAATTTGGGCGTAACCGAGTAAGA
TTTGGCCATTTTCGCGGGAAAACTGAATAAGAGGAAGTGAAATCTGAATAATTTTGTGTTACTCATAGCG
CGTAATATTTGTCTAGGGAGATCCGGTACCGTTTAAACTCGAGAATGGCGCATGTGAGGGCCTATTTCCC
ATGATTCCTTCATATTTGCATATACGATACAAGGCTGTTAGAGAGATAATTGGAATTAATTTGACTGTAA
ACACAAAGATATTAGTACAAAATACGTGACGTAGAAAGTAATAATTTCTTGGGTAGTTTGCAGTTTTAAA
ATTATGTTTTAAAATGGACTATCATATGCTTACCGTAACTTGAAAGTATTTCGATTTCTTGGCTTTATAT
ATCTTGTGGAAAGGACGAAACACCGCATGCAGTTGACCAAGCTCGTTTTAGAGCTAGAAATAGCAAGTTA
AAATAAGGCTAGTCCGTTATCAACTTGAAAAAGTGGCACCGAGTCGGTGCTTTTTTGTTTTAGAGCTAGA
AATAGCAAGTTAAAATAAGGCTAGTCCGTTTTTAGCGCGTGCGCCAATTCTGCAGACAAATGGCTCTAGA
GAGGGCCTATTTCCCATGATTCCTTCATATTTGCATATACGATACAAGGCTGTTAGAGAGATAATTGGAA
TTAATTTGACTGTAAACACAAAGATATTAGTACAAAATACGTGACGTAGAAAGTAATAATTTCTTGGGTA
GTTTGCAGTTTTAAAATTATGTTTTAAAATGGACTATCATATGCTTACCGTAACTTGAAAGTATTTCGAT
TTCTTGGCTTTATATATCTTGTGGAAAGGACGAAACACCGTGGAGCTCTGGAGACCTCGTGTTTTAGAGC
TAGAAATAGCAAGTTAAAATAAGGCTAGTCCGTTATCAACTTGAAAAAGTGGCACCGAGTCGGTGCTTTT
TTGTTTTAGAGCTAGAAATAGCAAGTTAAAATAAGGCTAGTCCGTTTTTAGCGCGTGCGCCAATTCTGCA
GACAAATGGGGTACCCGTTACATAACTTACGGTAAATGGCCCGCCTGGCTGACCGCCCAACGACCCCCGC
CCATTGACGTCAATAGTAACGCCAATAGGGACTTTCCATTGACGTCAATGGGTGGAGTATTTACGGTAAA
CTGCCCACTTGGCAGTACATCAAGTGTATCATATGCCAAGTACGCCCCCTATTGACGTCAATGACGGTAA
ATGGCCCGCCTGGCATTGTGCCCAGTACATGACCTTATGGGACTTTCCTACTTGGCAGTACATCTACGTA
TTAGTCATCGCTATTACCATGGTCGAGGTGAGCCCCACGTTCTGCTTCACTCTCCCCATCTCCCCCCCCT
CCCCACCCCCAATTTTGTATTTATTTATTTTTTAATTATTTTGTGCAGCGATGGGGGCGGGGGGGGGGGG
GGGGCGCGCGCCAGGCGGGGCGGGGCGGGGCGAGGGGCGGGGCGGGGCGAGGCGGAGAGGTGCGGCGGCA
GCCAATCAGAGCGGCGCGCTCCGAAAGTTTCCTTTTATGGCGAGGCGGCGGCGGCGGCGGCCCTATAAAA
AGCGAAGCGCGCGGCGGGCGGGAGTCGCTGCGACGCTGCCTTCGCCCCGTGCCCCGCTCCGCCGCCGCCT
CGCGCCGCCCGCCCCGGCTCTGACTGACCGCGTTACTCCCACAGGTGAGCGGGCGGGACGGCCCTTCTCC
TCCGGGCTGTAATTAGCTGAGCAAGAGGTAAGGGTTTAAGGGATGGTTGGTTGGTGGGGTATTAATGTTT
AATTACCTGGAGCACCTGCCTGAAATCACTTTTTTTCAGGTTGGACCGGTGCCACCATGGACTATAAGGA
CCACGACGGAGACTACAAGGATCATGATATTGATTACAAAGACGATGACGATAAGATGGCCCCAAAGAAG
AAGCGGAAGGTCGGTATCCACGGAGTCCCAGCAGCCGACAAGAAGTACAGCATCGGCCTGGACATCGGCA
CCAACTCTGTGGGCTGGGCCGTGATCACCGACGAGTACAAGGTGCCCAGCAAGAAATTCAAGGTGCTGGG
CAACACCGACCGGCACAGCATCAAGAAGAACCTGATCGGAGCCCTGCTGTTCGACAGCGGCGAAACAGCC
GAGGCCACCCGGCTGAAGAGAACCGCCAGAAGAAGATACACCAGACGGAAGAACCGGATCTGCTATCTGC
AAGAGATCTTCAGCAACGAGATGGCCAAGGTGGACGACAGCTTCTTCCACAGACTGGAAGAGTCCTTCCT
GGTGGAAGAGGATAAGAAGCACGAGCGGCACCCCATCTTCGGCAACATCGTGGACGAGGTGGCCTACCAC
GAGAAGTACCCCACCATCTACCACCTGAGAAAGAAACTGGTGGACAGCACCGACAAGGCCGACCTGCGGC
TGATCTATCTGGCCCTGGCCCACATGATCAAGTTCCGGGGCCACTTCCTGATCGAGGGCGACCTGAACCC
CGACAACAGCGACGTGGACAAGCTGTTCATCCAGCTGGTGCAGACCTACAACCAGCTGTTCGAGGAAAAC
CCCATCAACGCCAGCGGCGTGGACGCCAAGGCCATCCTGTCTGCCAGACTGAGCAAGAGCAGACGGCTGG
AAAATCTGATCGCCCAGCTGCCCGGCGAGAAGAAGAATGGCCTGTTCGGAAACCTGATTGCCCTGAGCCT
GGGCCTGACCCCCAACTTCAAGAGCAACTTCGACCTGGCCGAGGATGCCAAACTGCAGCTGAGCAAGGAC
ACCTACGACGACGACCTGGACAACCTGCTGGCCCAGATCGGCGACCAGTACGCCGACCTGTTTCTGGCCG
CCAAGAACCTGTCCGACGCCATCCTGCTGAGCGACATCCTGAGAGTGAACACCGAGATCACCAAGGCCCC
CCTGAGCGCCTCTATGATCAAGAGATACGACGAGCACCACCAGGACCTGACCCTGCTGAAAGCTCTCGTG
CGGCAGCAGCTGCCTGAGAAGTACAAAGAGATTTTCTTCGACCAGAGCAAGAACGGCTACGCCGGCTACA
TTGACGGCGGAGCCAGCCAGGAAGAGTTCTACAAGTTCATCAAGCCCATCCTGGAAAAGATGGACGGCAC
CGAGGAACTGCTCGTGAAGCTGAACAGAGAGGACCTGCTGCGGAAGCAGCGGACCTTCGACAACGGCAGC
ATCCCCCACCAGATCCACCTGGGAGAGCTGCACGCCATTCTGCGGCGGCAGGAAGATTTTTACCCATTCC
TGAAGGACAACCGGGAAAAGATCGAGAAGATCCTGACCTTCCGCATCCCCTACTACGTGGGCCCTCTGGC
CAGGGGAAACAGCAGATTCGCCTGGATGACCAGAAAGAGCGAGGAAACCATCACCCCCTGGAACTTCGAG
GAAGTGGTGGACAAGGGCGCTTCCGCCCAGAGCTTCATCGAGCGGATGACCAACTTCGATAAGAACCTGC
CCAACGAGAAGGTGCTGCCCAAGCACAGCCTGCTGTACGAGTACTTCACCGTGTATAACGAGCTGACCAA
AGTGAAATACGTGACCGAGGGAATGAGAAAGCCCGCCTTCCTGAGCGGCGAGCAGAAAAAGGCCATCGTG
GACCTGCTGTTCAAGACCAACCGGAAAGTGACCGTGAAGCAGCTGAAAGAGGACTACTTCAAGAAAATCG
AGTGCTTCGACTCCGTGGAAATCTCCGGCGTGGAAGATCGGTTCAACGCCTCCCTGGGCACATACCACGA
TCTGCTGAAAATTATCAAGGACAAGGACTTCCTGGACAATGAGGAAAACGAGGACATTCTGGAAGATATC
GTGCTGACCCTGACACTGTTTGAGGACAGAGAGATGATCGAGGAACGGCTGAAAACCTATGCCCACCTGT
TCGACGACAAAGTGATGAAGCAGCTGAAGCGGCGGAGATACACCGGCTGGGGCAGGCTGAGCCGGAAGCT
GATCAACGGCATCCGGGACAAGCAGTCCGGCAAGACAATCCTGGATTTCCTGAAGTCCGACGGCTTCGCC
AACAGAAACTTCATGCAGCTGATCCACGACGACAGCCTGACCTTTAAAGAGGACATCCAGAAAGCCCAGG
TGTCCGGCCAGGGCGATAGCCTGCACGAGCACATTGCCAATCTGGCCGGCAGCCCCGCCATTAAGAAGGG
CATCCTGCAGACAGTGAAGGTGGTGGACGAGCTCGTGAAAGTGATGGGCCGGCACAAGCCCGAGAACATC
GTGATCGAAATGGCCAGAGAGAACCAGACCACCCAGAAGGGACAGAAGAACAGCCGCGAGAGAATGAAGC
GGATCGAAGAGGGCATCAAAGAGCTGGGCAGCCAGATCCTGAAAGAACACCCCGTGGAAAACACCCAGCT
GCAGAACGAGAAGCTGTACCTGTACTACCTGCAGAATGGGCGGGATATGTACGTGGACCAGGAACTGGAC
ATCAACCGGCTGTCCGACTACGATGTGGACCATATCGTGCCTCAGAGCTTTCTGAAGGACGACTCCATCG
ACAACAAGGTGCTGACCAGAAGCGACAAGAACCGGGGCAAGAGCGACAACGTGCCCTCCGAAGAGGTCGT
GAAGAAGATGAAGAACTACTGGCGGCAGCTGCTGAACGCCAAGCTGATTACCCAGAGAAAGTTCGACAAT
CTGACCAAGGCCGAGAGAGGCGGCCTGAGCGAACTGGATAAGGCCGGCTTCATCAAGAGACAGCTGGTGG
AAACCCGGCAGATCACAAAGCACGTGGCACAGATCCTGGACTCCCGGATGAACACTAAGTACGACGAGAA
TGACAAGCTGATCCGGGAAGTGAAAGTGATCACCCTGAAGTCCAAGCTGGTGTCCGATTTCCGGAAGGAT
TTCCAGTTTTACAAAGTGCGCGAGATCAACAACTACCACCACGCCCACGACGCCTACCTGAACGCCGTCG
TGGGAACCGCCCTGATCAAAAAGTACCCTAAGCTGGAAAGCGAGTTCGTGTACGGCGACTACAAGGTGTA
CGACGTGCGGAAGATGATCGCCAAGAGCGAGCAGGAAATCGGCAAGGCTACCGCCAAGTACTTCTTCTAC
AGCAACATCATGAACTTTTTCAAGACCGAGATTACCCTGGCCAACGGCGAGATCCGGAAGCGGCCTCTGA
TCGAGACAAACGGCGAAACCGGGGAGATCGTGTGGGATAAGGGCCGGGATTTTGCCACCGTGCGGAAAGT
GCTGAGCATGCCCCAAGTGAATATCGTGAAAAAGACCGAGGTGCAGACAGGCGGCTTCAGCAAAGAGTCT
ATCCTGCCCAAGAGGAACAGCGATAAGCTGATCGCCAGAAAGAAGGACTGGGACCCTAAGAAGTACGGCG
GCTTCGACAGCCCCACCGTGGCCTATTCTGTGCTGGTGGTGGCCAAAGTGGAAAAGGGCAAGTCCAAGAA
ACTGAAGAGTGTGAAAGAGCTGCTGGGGATCACCATCATGGAAAGAAGCAGCTTCGAGAAGAATCCCATC
GACTTTCTGGAAGCCAAGGGCTACAAAGAAGTGAAAAAGGACCTGATCATCAAGCTGCCTAAGTACTCCC
TGTTCGAGCTGGAAAACGGCCGGAAGAGAATGCTGGCCTCTGCCGGCGAACTGCAGAAGGGAAACGAACT
GGCCCTGCCCTCCAAATATGTGAACTTCCTGTACCTGGCCAGCCACTATGAGAAGCTGAAGGGCTCCCCC
GAGGATAATGAGCAGAAACAGCTGTTTGTGGAACAGCACAAGCACTACCTGGACGAGATCATCGAGCAGA
TCAGCGAGTTCTCCAAGAGAGTGATCCTGGCCGACGCTAATCTGGACAAAGTGCTGTCCGCCTACAACAA
GCACCGGGATAAGCCCATCAGAGAGCAGGCCGAGAATATCATCCACCTGTTTACCCTGACCAATCTGGGA
GCCCCTGCCGCCTTCAAGTACTTTGACACCACCATCGACCGGAAGAGGTACACCAGCACCAAAGAGGTGC
TGGACGCCACCCTGATCCACCAGAGCATCACCGGCCTGTACGAGACACGGATCGACCTGTCTCAGCTGGG
AGGCGACAAAAGGCCGGCGGCCACGAAAAAGGCCGGCCAGGCAAAAAAGAAAAAGTAAGAATTCCTGCAG
CCCGGGGGATCCACTAGTTCTAGAGCGGCCGCCACCGCGGGGAGATCCAGACATGATAAGATACATTGAT
GAGTTTGGACAAACCACAACTAGAATGCAGTGAAAAAAATGCTTTATTTGTGAAATTTGTGATGCTATTG
CTTTATTTGTAACCATTATAAGCTGCAATAAACAAGTTAACAACAACAATTGCATTCATTTTATGTTTCA
GGTTCASGGGGAGGTGTGGGAGGTTTTTTAAAGCAAGTAAAACCTCTACAAATGTGGTATGGCTGATTAT
GATCCCGGCTGCCTCGCGCGTTTCGGTGATGACGGTGAAAACCTCTTGACACATGCAGCTCCCGGAGACG
GTCACAGCTTGTCTGTAAGCGGATGCCGGGAGCAGACAAGCCCGTCAGGGCGCGTCAGCGGGTGTTGGCG
GGTGTCGGGGCGCAGCCATGAGGTCGACTCTAGTCCCCGCGGTGGCAGATCTGGAAGGTGCTGAGGTACG
ATGAGACCCGCACCAGGTGCAGACCCTGCGAGTGTGGCGGTAAACATATTAGGAACCAGCCTGTGATGCT
GGATGTGACCGAGGAGCTGAGGCCCGATCACTTGGTGCTGGCCTGCACCCGCGCTGAGTTTGGCTCTAGC
GATGAAGATACAGATTGAGGTACTGAAATGTGTGGGCGTGGCTTAAGGGTGGGAAAGAATATATAAGGTG
GGGGTCTTATGTAGTTTTGTATCTGTTTTGCAGCAGCCGCCGCCGCCATGAGCACCAACTCGTTTGATGG
AAGCATTGTGAGCTCATATTTGACAACGCGCATGCCCCCATGGGCCGGGGTGCGTCAGAATGTGATGGGC
TCCAGCATTGATGGTCGCCCCGTCCTGCCCGCAAACTCTACTACCTTGACCTACGAGACCGTGTCTGGAA
CGCCGTTGGAGACTGCAGCCTCCGCCGCCGCTTCAGCCGCTGCAGCCACCGCCCGCGGGATTGTGACTGA
CTTTGCTTTCCTGAGCCCGCTTGCAAGCAGTGCAGCTTCCCGTTCATCCGCCCGCGATGACAAGTTGACG
GCTCTTTTGGCACAATTGGATTCTTTGACCCGGGAACTTAATGTCGTTTCTCAGCAGCTGTTGGATCTGC
GCCAGCAGGTTTCTGCCCTGAAGGCTTCCTCCCCTCCCAATGCGGTTTAAAACATAAATAAAAAACCAGA
CTCTGTTTGGATTTGGATCAAGCAAGTGTCTTGCTGTCTTTATTTAGGGGTTTTGCGCGCGCGGTAGGCC
CGGGACCAGCGGTCTCGGTCGTTGAGGGTCCTGTGTATTTTTTCCAGGACGTGGTAAAGGTGACTCTGGA
TGTTCAGATACATGGGCATAAGCCCGTCTCTGGGGTGGAGGTAGCACCACTGCAGAGCTTCATGCTGCGG
GGTGGTGTTGTAGATGATCCAGTCGTAGCAGGAGCGCTGGGCGTGGTGCCTAAAAATGTCTTTCAGTAGC
AAGCTGATTGCCAGGGGCAGGCCCTTGGTGTAAGTGTTTACAAAGCGGTTAAGCTGGGATGGGTGCATAC
GTGGGGATATGAGATGCATCTTGGACTGTATTTTTAGGTTGGCTATGTTCCCAGCCATATCCCTCCGGGG
ATTCATGTTGTGCAGAACCACCAGCACAGTGTATCCGGTGCACTTGGGAAATTTGTCATGTAGCTTAGAA
GGAAATGCGTGGAAGAACTTGGAGACGCCCTTGTGACCTCCAAGATTTTCCATGCATTCGTCCATAATGA
TGGCAATGGGCCCACGGGCGGCGGCCTGGGCGAAGATATTTCTGGGATCACTAACGTCATAGTTGTGTTC
CAGGATGAGATCGTCATAGGCCATTTTTACAAAGCGCGGGCGGAGGGTGCCAGACTGCGGTATAATGGTT
CCATCCGGCCCAGGGGCGTAGTTACCCTCACAGATTTGCATTTCCCACGCTTTGAGTTCAGATGGGGGGA
TCATGTCTACCTGCGGGGCGATGAAGAAAACGGTTTCCGGGGTAGGGGAGATCAGCTGGGAAGAAAGCAG
GTTCCTGAGCAGCTGCGACTTACCGCAGCCGGTGGGCCCGTAAATCACACCTATTACCGGGTGCAACTGG
TAGTTAAGAGAGCTGCAGCTGCCGTCATCCCTGAGCAGGGGGGCCACTTCGTTAAGCATGTCCCTGACTC
GCATGTTTTCCCTGACCAAATCCGCCAGAAGGCGCTCGCCGCCCAGCGATAGCAGTTCTTGCAAGGAAGC
AAAGTTTTTCAACGGTTTGAGACCGTCCGCCGTAGGCATGCTTTTGAGCGTTTGACCAAGCAGTTCCAGG
CGGTCCCACAGCTCGGTCACCTGCTCTACGGCATCTCGATCCAGCATATCTCCTCGTTTCGCGGGTTGGG
GCGGCTTTCGCTGTACGGCAGTAGTCGGTGCTCGTCCAGACGGGCCAGGGTCATGTCTTTCCACGGGCGC
AGGGTCCTCGTCAGCGTAGTCTGGGTCACGGTGAAGGGGTGCGCTCCGGGCTGCGCGCTGGCCAGGGTGC
GCTTGAGGCTGGTCCTGCTGGTGCTGAAGCGCTGCCGGTCTTCGCCCTGCGCGTCGGCCAGGTAGCATTT
GACCATGGTGTCATAGTCCAGCCCCTCCGCGGCGTGGCCCTTGGCGCGCAGCTTGCCCTTGGAGGAGGCG
CCGCACGAGGGGCAGTGCAGACTTTTGAGGGCGTAGAGCTTGGGCGCGAGAAATACCGATTCCGGGGAGT
AGGCATCCGCGCCGCAGGCCCCGCAGACGGTCTCGCATTCCACGAGCCAGGTGAGCTCTGGCCGTTCGGG
GTCAAAAACCAGGTTTCCCCCATGCTTTTTGATGCGTTTCTTACCTCTGGTTTCCATGAGCCGGTGTCCA
CGCTCGGTGACGAAAAGGCTGTCCGTGTCCCCGTATACAGACTTGAGAGGCCTGTCCTCGACCGATGCCC
TTGAGAGCCTTCAACCCAGTCAGCTCCTTCCGGTGGGCGCGGGGCATGACTATCGTCGCCGCACTTATGA
CTGTCTTCTTTATCATGCAACTCGTAGGACAGGTGCCGGCAGCGCTCTGGGTCATTTTCGGCGAGGACCG
CTTTCGCTGGAGCGCGACGATGATCGGCCTGTCGCTTGCGGTATTCGGAATCTTGCACGCCCTCGCTCAA
GCCTTCGTCACTGGTCCCGCCACCAAACGTTTCGGCGAGAAGCAGGCCATTATCGCCGGCATGGCGGCCG
ACGCGCTGGGCTACGTCTTGCTGGCGTTCGCGACGCGAGGCTGGATGGCCTTCCCCATTATGATTCTTCT
CGCTTCCGGCGGCATCGGGATGCCCGCGTTGCAGGCCATGCTGTCCAGGCAGGTAGATGACGACCATCAG
GGACAGCTTCAAGGCCAGCAAAAGGCCAGGAACCGTAAAAAGGCCGCGTTGCTGGCGTTTTTCCATAGGC
TCCGCCCCCCTGACGAGCATCACAAAAATCGACGCTCAAGTCAGAGGTGGCGAAACCCGACAGGACTATA
AAGATACCAGGCGTTTCCCCCTGGAAGCTCCCTCGTGCGCTCTCCTGTTCCGACCCTGCCGCTTACCGGA
TACCTGTCCGCCTTTCTCCCTTCGGGAAGCGTGGCGCTTTCTCATAGCTCACGCTGTAGGTATCTCAGTT
CGGTGTAGGTCGTTCGCTCCAAGCTGGGCTGTGTGCACGAACCCCCCGTTCAGCCCGACCGCTGCGCCTT
ATCCGGTAACTATCGTCTTGAGTCCAACCCGGTAAGACACGACTTATCGCCACTGGCAGCAGCCACTGGT
AACAGGATTAGCAGAGCGAGGTATGTAGGCGGTGCTACAGAGTTCTTGAAGTGGTGGCCTAACTACGGCT
ACACTAGAAGGACAGTATTTGGTATCTGCGCTCTGCTGAAGCCAGTTACCTTCGGAAAAAGAGTTGGTAG
CTCTTGATCCGGCAAACAAACCACCGCTGGTAGCGGTGGTTTTTTTGTTTGCAAGCAGCAGATTACGCGC
AGAAAAAAAGGATCTCAAGAAGATCCTTTGATCTTTTCTACGGGGTCTGACGCTCAGTGGAACGAAAACT
CACGTTAAGGGATTTTGGTCATGAGATTATCAAAAAGGATCTTCACCTAGATCCTTTTAAATTAAAAATG
AAGTTTTAAATCAATCTAAAGTATATATGAGTAAACTTGGTCTGACAGTTACCAATGCTTAATCAGTGAG
GCACCTATCTCAGCGATCTGTCTATTTCGTTCATCCATAGTTGCCTGACTCCCCGTCGTGTAGATAACTA
CGATACGGGAGGGCTTACCATCTGGCCCCAGTGCTGCAATGATACCGCGAGACCCACGCTCACCGGCTCC
AGATTTATCAGCAATAAACCAGCCAGCCGGAAGGGCCGAGCGCAGAAGTGGTCCTGCAACTTTATCCGCC
TCCATCCAGTCTATTAATTGTTGCCGGGAAGCTAGAGTAAGTAGTTCGCCAGTTAATAGTTTGCGCAACG
TTGTTGCCATTGCTGCAGGCATCGTGGTGTCACGCTCGTCGTTTGGTATGGCTTCATTCAGCTCCGGTTC
CCAACGATCAAGGCGAGTTACATGATCCCCCATGTTGTGCAAAAAAGCGGTTAGCTCCTTCGGTCCTCCG
ATCGTTGTCAGAAGTAAGTTGGCCGCAGTGTTATCACTCATGGTTATGGCAGCACTGCATAATTCTCTTA
CTGTCATGCCATCCGTAAGATGCTTTTCTGTGACTGGTGAGTACTCAACCAAGTCATTCTGAGAATAGTG
TATGCGGCGACCGAGTTGCTCTTGCCCGGCGTCAACACGGGATAATACCGCGCCACATAGCAGAACTTTA
AAAGTGCTCATCATTGGAAAACGTTCTTCGGGGCGAAAACTCTCAAGGATCTTACCGCTGTTGAGATCCA
GTTCGATGTAACCCACTCGTGCACCCAACTGATCTTCAGCATCTTTTACTTTCACCAGCGTTTCTGGGTG
AGCAAAAACAGGAAGGCAAAATGCCGCAAAAAAGGGAATAAGGGCGACACGGAAATGTTGAATACTCATA
CTCTTCCTTTTTCAATATTATTGAAGCATTTATCAGGGTTATTGTCTCATGAGCGGATACATATTTGAAT
GTATTTAGAAAAATAAACAAATAGGGGTTCCGCGCACATTTCCCCGAAAAGTGCCAC
