>Addgene plasmid #101823 | Adeno BN | addgene partial sequence | sequence record 198286 | Addgene NGS Result
CCTTCGCCCCGTGCCCCGCTCCGCCGCCGCCTCGCGCCGCCCGCCCCGGCTCTGACTGACCGCGTTACTC
CCACAGGTGAGCGGGCGGGACGGCCCTTCTCCTCCGGGCTGTAATTAGCTGAGCAAGAGGTAAGGGTTTA
AGGGATGGTTGGTTGGTGGGGTATTAATGTTTAATTACCTGGAGCACCTGCCTGAAATCACTTTTTTTCA
GGTTGGACCGGTGCCACCATGGACTATAAGGACCACGACGGAGACTACAAGGATCATGATATTGATTACA
AAGACGATGACGATAAGATGGCCCCAAAGAAGAAGCGGAAGGTCGGTATCCACGGAGTCCCAGCAGCCGA
CAAGAAGTACAGCATCGGCCTGGACATCGGCACCAACTCTGTGGGCTGGGCCGTGATCACCGACGAGTAC
AAGGTGCCCAGCAAGAAATTCAAGGTGCTGGGCAACACCGACCGGCACAGCATCAAGAAGAACCTGATCG
GAGCCCTGCTGTTCGACAGCGGCGAAACAGCCGAGGCCACCCGGCTGAAGAGAACCGCCAGAAGAAGATA
CACCAGACGGAAGAACCGGATCTGCTATCTGCAAGAGATCTTCAGCAACGAGATGGCCAAGGTGGACGAC
AGCTTCTTCCACAGACTGGAAGAGTCCTTCCTGGTGGAAGAGGATAAGAAGCACGAGCGGCACCCCATCT
TCGGCAACATCGTGGACGAGGTGGCCTACCACGAGAAGTACCCCACCATCTACCACCTGAGAAAGAAACT
GGTGGACAGCACCGACAAGGCCGACCTGCGGCTGATCTATCTGGCCCTGGCCCACATGATCAAGTTCCGG
GGCCACTTCCTGATCGAGGGCGACCTGAACCCCGACAACAGCGACGTGGACAAGCTGTTCATCCAGCTGG
TGCAGACCTACAACCAGCTGTTCGAGGAAAACCCCATCAACGCCAGCGGCGTGGACGCCAAGGCCATCCT
GTCTGCCAGACTGAGCAAGAGCAGACGGCTGGAAAATCTGATCGCCCAGCTGCCCGGCGAGAAGAAGAAT
GGCCTGTTCGGAAACCTGATTGCCCTGAGCCTGGGCCTGACCCCCAACTTCAAGAGCAACTTCGACCTGG
CCGAGGATGCCAAACTGCAGCTGAGCAAGGACACCTACGACGACGACCTGGACAACCTGCTGGCCCAGAT
CGGCGACCAGTACGCCGACCTGTTTCTGGCCGCCAAGAACCTGTCCGACGCCATCCTGCTGAGCGACATC
CTGAGAGTGAACACCGAGATCACCAAGGCCCCCCTGAGCGCCTCTATGATCAAGAGATACGACGAGCACC
ACCAGGACCTGACCCTGCTGAAAGCTCTCGTGCGGCAGCAGCTGCCTGAGAAGTACAAAGAGATTTTCTT
CGACCAGAGCAAGAACGGCTACGCCGGCTACATTGACGGCGGAGCCAGCCAGGAAGAGTTCTACAAGTTC
ATCAAGCCCATCCTGGAAAAGATGGACGGCACCGAGGAACTGCTCGTGAAGCTGAACAGAGAGGACCTGC
TGCGGAAGCAGCGGACCTTCGACAACGGCAGCATCCCCCACCAGATCCACCTGGGAGAGCTGCACGCCAT
TCTGCGGCGGCAGGAAGATTTTTACCCATTCCTGAAGGACAACCGGGAAAAGATCGAGAAGATCCTGACC
TTCCGCATCCCCTACTACGTGGGCCCTCTGGCCAGGGGAAACAGCAGATTCGCCTGGATGACCAGAAAGA
GCGAGGAAACCATCACCCCCTGGAACTTCGAGGAAGTGGTGGACAAGGGCGCTTCCGCCCAGAGCTTCAT
CGAGCGGATGACCAACTTCGATAAGAACCTGCCCAACGAGAAGGTGCTGCCCAAGCACAGCCTGCTGTAC
GAGTACTTCACCGTGTATAACGAGCTGACCAAAGTGAAATACGTGACCGAGGGAATGAGAAAGCCCGCCT
TCCTGAGCGGCGAGCAGAAAAAGGCCATCGTGGACCTGCTGTTCAAGACCAACCGGAAAGTGACCGTGAA
GCAGCTGAAAGAGGACTACTTCAAGAAAATCGAGTGCTTCGACTCCGTGGAAATCTCCGGCGTGGAAGAT
CGGTTCAACGCCTCCCTGGGCACATACCACGATCTGCTGAAAATTATCAAGGACAAGGACTTCCTGGACA
ATGAGGAAAACGAGGACATTCTGGAAGATATCGTGCTGACCCTGACACTGTTTGAGGACAGAGAGATGAT
CGAGGAACGGCTGAAAACCTATGCCCACCTGTTCGACGACAAAGTGATGAAGCAGCTGAAGCGGCGGAGA
TACACCGGCTGGGGCAGGCTGAGCCGGAAGCTGATCAACGGCATCCGGGACAAGCAGTCCGGCAAGACAA
TCCTGGATTTCCTGAAGTCCGACGGCTTCGCCAACAGAAACTTCATGCAGCTGATCCACGACGACAGCCT
GACCTTTAAAGAGGACATCCAGAAAGCCCAGGTGTCCGGCCAGGGCGATAGCCTGCACGAGCACATTGCC
AATCTGGCCGGCAGCCCCGCCATTAAGAAGGGCATCCTGCAGACAGTGAAGGTGGTGGACGAGCTCGTGA
AAGTGATGGGCCGGCACAAGCCCGAGAACATCGTGATCGAAATGGCCAGAGAGAACCAGACCACCCAGAA
GGGACAGAAGAACAGCCGCGAGAGAATGAAGCGGATCGAAGAGGGCATCAAAGAGCTGGGCAGCCAGATC
CTGAAAGAACACCCCGTGGAAAACACCCAGCTGCAGAACGAGAAGCTGTACCTGTACTACCTGCAGAATG
GGCGGGATATGTACGTGGACCAGGAACTGGACATCAACCGGCTGTCCGACTACGATGTGGACCATATCGT
GCCTCAGAGCTTTCTGAAGGACGACTCCATCGACAACAAGGTGCTGACCAGAAGCGACAAGAACCGGGGC
AAGAGCGACAACGTGCCCTCCGAAGAGGTCGTGAAGAAGATGAAGAACTACTGGCGGCAGCTGCTGAACG
CCAAGCTGATTACCCAGAGAAAGTTCGACAATCTGACCAAGGCCGAGAGAGGCGGCCTGAGCGAACTGGA
TAAGGCCGGCTTCATCAAGAGACAGCTGGTGGAAACCCGGCAGATCACAAAGCACGTGGCACAGATCCTG
GACTCCCGGATGAACACTAAGTACGACGAGAATGACAAGCTGATCCGGGAAGTGAAAGTGATCACCCTGA
AGTCCAAGCTGGTGTCCGATTTCCGGAAGGATTTCCAGTTTTACAAAGTGCGCGAGATCAACAACTACCA
CCACGCCCACGACGCCTACCTGAACGCCGTCGTGGGAACCGCCCTGATCAAAAAGTACCCTAAGCTGGAA
AGCGAGTTCGTGTACGGCGACTACAAGGTGTACGACGTGCGGAAGATGATCGCCAAGAGCGAGCAGGAAA
TCGGCAAGGCTACCGCCAAGTACTTCTTCTACAGCAACATCATGAACTTTTTCAAGACCGAGATTACCCT
GGCCAACGGCGAGATCCGGAAGCGGCCTCTGATCGAGACAAACGGCGAAACCGGGGAGATCGTGTGGGAT
AAGGGCCGGGATTTTGCCACCGTGCGGAAAGTGCTGAGCATGCCCCAAGTGAATATCGTGAAAAAGACCG
AGGTGCAGACAGGCGGCTTCAGCAAAGAGTCTATCCTGCCCAAGAGGAACAGCGATAAGCTGATCGCCAG
AAAGAAGGACTGGGACCCTAAGAAGTACGGCGGCTTCGACAGCCCCACCGTGGCCTATTCTGTGCTGGTG
GTGGCCAAAGTGGAAAAGGGCAAGTCCAAGAAACTGAAGAGTGTGAAAGAGCTGCTGGGGATCACCATCA
TGGAAAGAAGCAGCTTCGAGAAGAATCCCATCGACTTTCTGGAAGCCAAGGGCTACAAAGAAGTGAAAAA
GGACCTGATCATCAAGCTGCCTAAGTACTCCCTGTTCGAGCTGGAAAACGGCCGGAAGAGAATGCTGGCC
TCTGCCGGCGAACTGCAGAAGGGAAACGAACTGGCCCTGCCCTCCAAATATGTGAACTTCCTGTACCTGG
CCAGCCACTATGAGAAGCTGAAGGGCTCCCCCGAGGATAATGAGCAGAAACAGCTGTTTGTGGAACAGCA
CAAGCACTACCTGGACGAGATCATCGAGCAGATCAGCGAGTTCTCCAAGAGAGTGATCCTGGCCGACGCT
AATCTGGACAAAGTGCTGTCCGCCTACAACAAGCACCGGGATAAGCCCATCAGAGAGCAGGCCGAGAATA
TCATCCACCTGTTTACCCTGACCAATCTGGGAGCCCCTGCCGCCTTCAAGTACTTTGACACCACCATCGA
CCGGAAGAGGTACACCAGCACCAAAGAGGTGCTGGACGCCACCCTGATCCACCAGAGCATCACCGGCCTG
TACGAGACACGGATCGACCTGTCTCAGCTGGGAGGCGACAAAAGGCCGGCGGCCACGAAAAAGGCCGGCC
AGGCAAAAAAGAAAAAGTAAGAATTCCTGCAGCCCGGGGGATCCACTAGTTCTAGAGCGGCCGCCACCGC
GGGGAGATCCAGACATGATAAGATACATTGATGAGTTTGGACAAACCACAACTAGAATGCAGTGAAAAAA
ATGCTTTATTTGTGAAATTTGTGATGCTATTGCTTTATTTGTAACCATTATAAGCTGCAATAAACAAGTT
AACAACAACAATTGCATTCATTTTATGTTTCAGGTTCAGGGGGAGGTGTGGGAGGTTTTTTAAAGCAAGT
AAAACCTCTACAAATGTGGTATGGCTGATTATGATCCGGCTGCCTCGCGCGTTTCGGTGATGACGGTGAA
AACCTCTGACACATGCAGCTCCCGGAGACGGTCACAGCTTGTCTGTAAGCGGATGCCGGGAGCAGACAAG
CCCGTCAGGGCGCGTCAGCGGGTGTTGGCGGGTGTCGGGGCGCAGCCATGAGGTCGACTCTAGTCCCCGC
GGTGGCAGATCTGGAAGGTGCTGAGGTACGATGAGACCCGCACCAGGTGCAGACCCTGCGAGTGTGGCGG
TAAACATATTAGGAACCAGCCTGTGATGCTGGATGTGACCGAGGAGCTGAGGCCCGATCACTTGGTGCTG
GCCTGCACCCGCGCTGAGTTTGGCTCTAGCGATGAAGATACAGATTGAGGTACTGAAATGTGTGGGCGTG
GCTTAAGGGTGGGAAAGAATATATAAGGTGGGGGTCTTATGTAGTTTTGTATCTGTTTTGCAGCAGCCGC
CGCCGCCATGAGCACCAACTCGTTTGATGGAAGCATTGTGAGCTCATATTTGACAACGCGCATGCCCCCA
TGGGCCGGGGTGCGTCAGAATGTGATGGGCTCCAGCATTGATGGTCGCCCCGTCCTGCCCGCAAACTCTA
CTACCTTGACCTACGAGACCGTGTCTGGAACGCCGTTGGAGACTGCAGCCTCCGCCGCCGCTTCAGCCGC
TGCAGCCACCGCCCGCGGGATTGTGACTGACTTTGCTTTCCTGAGCCCGCTTGCAAGCAGTGCAGCTTCC
CGTTCATCCGCCCGCGATGACAAGTTGACGGCTCTTTTGGCACAATTGGATTCTTTGACCCGGGAACTTA
ATGTCGTTTCTCAGCAGCTGTTGGATCTGCGCCAGCAGGTTTCTGCCCTGAAGGCTTCCTCCCCTCCCAA
TGCGGTTTAAAACATAAATAAAAAACCAGACTCTGTTTGGATTTGGATCAAGCAAGTGTCTTGCTGTCTT
TATTTAGGGGTTTTGCGCGCGCGGTAGGCCCGGGACCAGCGGTCTCGGTCGTTGAGGGTCCTGTGTATTT
TTTCCAGGACGTGGTAAAGGTGACTCTGGATGTTCAGATACATGGGCATAAGCCCGTCTCTGGGGTGGAG
GTAGCACCACTGCAGAGCTTCATGCTGCGGGGTGGTGTTGTAGATGATCCAGTCGTAGCAGGAGCGCTGG
GCGTGGTGCCTAAAAATGTCTTTCAGTAGCAAGCTGATTGCCAGGGGCAGGCCCTTGGTGTAAGTGTTTA
CAAAGCGGTTAAGCTGGGATGGGTGCATACGTGGGGATATGAGATGCATCTTGGACTGTATTTTTAGGTT
GGCTATGTTCCCAGCCATATCCCTCCGGGGATTCATGTTGTGCAGAACCACCAGCACAGTGTATCCGGTG
CACTTGGGAAATTTGTCATGTAGCTTAGAAGGAAATGCGTGGAAGAACTTGGAGACGCCCTTGTGACCTC
CAAGATTTTCCATGCATTCGTCCATAATGATGGCAATGGGCCCACGGGCGGCGGCCTGGGCGAAGATATT
TCTGGGATCACTAACGTCATAGTTGTGTTCCAGGATGAGATCGTCATAGGCCATTTTTACAAAGCGCGGG
CGGAGGGTGCCAGACTGCGGTATAATGGTTCCATCCGGCCCAGGGGCGTAGTTACCCTCACAGATTTGCA
TTTCCCACGCTTTGAGTTCAGATGGGGGGATCATGTCTACCTGCGGGGCGATGAAGAAAACGGTTTCCGG
GGTAGGGGAGATCAGCTGGGAAGAAAGCAGGTTCCTGAGCAGCTGCGACTTACCGCAGCCGGTGGGCCCG
TAAATCACACCTATTACCGGCTGCAACTGGTAGTTAAGAGAGCTGCAGCTGCCGTCATCCCTGAGCAGGG
GGGCCACTTCGTTAAGCATGTCCCTGACTCGCATGTTTTCCCTGACCAAATCCGCCAGAAGGCGCTCGCC
GCCCAGCGATAGCAGTTCTTGCAAGGAAGCAAAGTTTTTCAACGGTTTGAGACCGTCCGCCGTAGGCATG
CTTTTGAGCGTTTGACCAAGCAGTTCCAGGCGGTCCCACAGCTCGGTCACCTGCTCTACGGCATCTCGAT
CCAGCATATCTCCTCGTTTCGCGGGTTGGGGCGGCTTTCGCTGTACGGCAGTAGTCGGTGCTCGTCCAGA
CGGGCCAGGGTCATGTCTTTCCACGGGCGCAGGGTCCTCGTCAGCGTAGTCTGGGTCACGGTGAAGGGGT
GCGCTCCGGGCTGCGCGCTGGCCAGGGTGCGCTTGAGGCTGGTCCTGCTGGTGCTGAAGCGCTGCCGGTC
TTCGCCCTGCGCGTCGGCCAGGTAGCATTTGACCATGGTGTCATAGTCCAGCCCCTCCGCGGCGTGGCCC
TTGGCGCGCAGCTTGCCCTTGGAGGAGGCGCCGCACGAGGGGCAGTGCAGACTTTTGAGGGCGTAGAGCT
TGGGCGCGAGAAATACCGATTCCGGGGAGTAGGCATCCGCGCCGCAGGCCCCGCAGACGGTCTCGCATTC
CACGAGCCAGGTGAGCTCTGGCCGTTCGGGGTCAAAAACCAGGTTTCCCCCATGCTTTTTGATGCGTTTC
TTACCTCTGGTTTCCATGAGCCGGTGTCCACGCTCGGTGACGAAAAGGCTGTCCGTGTCCCCGTATACAG
ACTTGAGAGGCCTGTCCTCGACCGATGCCCTTGAGAGCCTTCAACCCAGTCAGCTCCTTCCGGTGGGCGC
GGGGCATGACTATCGTCGCCGCACTTATGACTGTCTTCTTTATCATGCAACTCGTAGGACAGGTGCCGGC
AGCGCTCTGGGTCATTTTCGGCGAGGACCGCTTTCGCTGGAGCGCGACGATGATCGGCCTGTCGCTTGCG
GTATTCGGAATCTTGCACGCCCTCGCTCAAGCCTTCGTCACTGGTCCCGCCACCAAACGTTTCGGCGAGA
AGCAGGCCATTATCGCCGGCATGGCGGCCGACGCGCTGGGCTACGTCTTGCTGGCGTTCGCGACGCGAGG
CTGGATGGCCTTCCCCATTATGATTCTTCTCGCTTCCGGCGGCATCGGGATGCCCGCGTTGCAGGCCATG
CTGTCCAGGCAGGTAGATGACGACCATCAGGGACAGCTTCAAGGCCAGCAAAAGGCCAGGAACCGTAAAA
AGGCCGCGTTGCTGGCGTTTTTCCATAGGCTCCGCCCCCCTGACGAGCATCACAAAAATCGACGCTCAAG
TCAGAGGTGGCGAAACCCGACAGGACTATAAAGATACCAGGCGTTTCCCCCTGGAAGCTCCCTCGTGCGC
TCTCCTGTTCCGACCCTGCCGCTTACCGGATACCTGTCCGCCTTTCTCCCTTCGGGAAGCGTGGCGCTTT
CTCATAGCTCACGCTGTAGGTATCTCAGTTCGGTGTAGGTCGTTCGCTCCAAGCTGGGCTGTGTGCACGA
ACCCCCCGTTCAGCCCGACCGCTGCGCCTTATCCGGTAACTATCGTCTTGAGTCCAACCCGGTAAGACAC
GACTTATCGCCACTGGCAGCAGCCACTGGTAACAGGATTAGCAGAGCGAGGTATGTAGGCGGTGCTACAG
AGTTCTTGAAGTGGTGGCCTAACTACGGCTACACTAGAAGGACAGTATTTGGTATCTGCGCTCTGCTGAA
GCCAGTTACCTTCGGAAAAAGAGTTGGTAGCTCTTGATCCGGCAAACAAACCACCGCTGGTAGCGGTGGT
TTTTTTGTTTGCAAGCAGCAGATTACGCGCAGAAAAAAAGGATCTCAAGAAGATCCTTTGATCTTTTCTA
CGGGGTCTGACGCTCAGTGGAACGAAAACTCACGTTAAGGGATTTTGGTCATGAGATTATCAAAAAGGAT
CTTCACCTAGATCCTTTTAAATTAAAAATGAAGTTTTAAATCAATCTAAAGTATATATGAGTAAACTTGG
TCTGACAGTTACCAATGCTTAATCAGTGAGGCACCTATCTCAGCGATCTGTCTATTTCGTTCATCCATAG
TTGCCTGACTCCCCGTCGTGTAGATAACTACGATACGGGAGGGCTTACCATCTGGCCCCAGTGCTGCAAT
GATACCGCGAGACCCACGCTCACCGGCTCCAGATTTATCAGCAATAAACCAGCCAGCCGGAAGGGCCGAG
CGCAGAAGTGGTCCTGCAACTTTATCCGCCTCCATCCAGTCTATTAATTGTTGCCGGGAAGCTAGAGTAA
GTAGTTCGCCAGTTAATAGTTTGCGCAACGTTGTTGCCATTGCTGCAGGCATCGTGGTGTCACGCTCGTC
GTTTGGTATGGCTTCATTCAGCTCCGGTTCCCAACGATCAAGGCGAGTTACATGATCCCCCATGTTGTGC
AAAAAAGCGGTTAGCTCCTTCGGTCCTCCGATCGTTGTCAGAAGTAAGTTGGCCGCAGTGTTATCACTCA
TGGTTATGGCAGCACTGCATAATTCTCTTACTGTCATGCCATCCGTAAGATGCTTTTCTGTGACTGGTGA
GTACTCAACCAAGTCATTCTGAGAATAGTGTATGCGGCGACCGAGTTGCTCTTGCCCGGCGTCAACACGG
GATAATACCGCGCCACATAGCAGAACTTTAAAAGTGCTCATCATTGGAAAACGTTCTTCGGGGCGAAAAC
TCTCAAGGATCTTACCGCTGTTGAGATCCAGTTCGATGTAACCCACTCGTGCACCCAACTGATCTTCAGC
ATCTTTTACTTTCACCAGCGTTTCTGGGTGAGCAAAAACAGGAAGGCAAAATGCCGCAAAAAAGGGAATA
AGGGCGACACGGAAATGTTGAATACTCATACTCTTCCTTTTTCAATATTATTGAAGCATTTATCAGGGTT
ATTGTCTCATGAGCGGATACATATTTGAATGTATTTAGAAAAATAAACAAATAGGGGTTCCGCGCACATT
TCCCCGAAAAGTGCCACCTGACGTCTAAGAAACCATTATTATCATGACATTAACCTATAAAAATAGGCGT
ATCACGAGGCCCTTTCGTCTTCAATTAATTAAGCTAGCATCATCAATAATATACCTTATTTTGGATTGAA
GCCAATATGATAATGAGGGGGTGGAGAATTAATTAAGCTAGCATCATCAATAATATACCTTATTTTGGAT
TGAAGCCAATATGATAATGAGGGGGTGGAGTTTGTGACGTGGCGCGGGGCGTGGGAACGGGGCGGGTGAC
GTAGTAGTGTGGCGGAAGTGTGATGTTGCAAGTGTGGCGGAACACATGTAAGCGACGGATGTGGCAAAAG
TGACGTTTTTGGTGTGCGCCGGTGTACACAGGAAGTGACAATTTTCGCGCGGTTTTAGGCGGATGTTGTA
GTAAATTTGGGCGTAACCGAGTAAGATTTGGCCATTTTCGCGGGAAAACTGAATAAGAGGAAGTGAAATC
TGAATAATTTTGTGTTACTCATAGCGCGTAATATTTGTCTAGGGAGATCCGGTACCGTTTAAACTCGAGA
ATGGCGCATGTGAGGGCCTATTTCCCATGATTCCTTCATATTTGCATATACGATACAAGGCTGTTAGAGA
GATAATTGGAATTAATTTGACTGTAAACACAAAGATATTAGTACAAAATACGTGACGTAGAAAGTAATAA
TTTCTTGGGTAGTTTGCAGTTTTAAAATTATGTTTTAAAATGGACTATCATATGCTTACCGTAACTTGAA
AGTATTTCGATTTCTTGGCTTTATATATCTTGTGGAAAGGACGAAACACCGCATGCAGTTGACCAAGCTC
GTTTTAGAGCTAGAAATAGCAAGTTAAAATAAGGCTAGTCCGTTATCAACTTGAAAAAGTGGCACCGAGT
CGGTGCTTTTTTGTTTTAGAGCTAGAAATAGCAAGTTAAAATAAGGCTAGTCCGTTTTTAGCGCGTGCGC
CAATTCTGCAGACAAATGGCTCTAGAGAGGGCCTATTTCCCATGATTCCTTCATATTTGCATATACGATA
CAAGGCTGTTAGAGAGATAATTGGAATTAATTTGACTGTAAACACAAAGATATTAGTACAAAATACGTGA
CGTAGAAAGTAATAATTTCTTGGGTAGTTTGCAGTTTTAAAATTATGTTTTAAAATGGACTATCATATGC
TTACCGTAACTTGAAAGTATTTCGATTTCTTGGCTTTATATATCTTGTGGAAAGGACGAAACACCGTGGA
GCTCTGGAGACCTCGTGTTTTAGAGCTAGAAATAGCAAGTTAAAATAAGGCTAGTCCGTTATCAACTTGA
AAAAGTGGCACCGAGTCGGTGCTTTTTTGTTTTAGAGCTAGAAATAGCAAGTTAAAATAAGGCTAGTCCG
TTTTTAGCGCGTGCGCCAATTCTGCAGACAAATGGGGTACCCGTTACATAACTTACGGTAAATGGCCCGC
CTGGCTGACCGCCCAACGACCCCCGCCCATTGACGTCAATAGTAACGCCAATAGGGACTTTCCATTGACG
TCAATGGGTGGAGTATTTACGGTAAACTGCCCACTTGGCAGTACATCAAGTGTATCATATGCCAAGTACG
CCCCCTATTGACGTCAATGACGGTAAATGGCCCGCCTGGCATTGTGCCCAGTACATGACCTTATGGGACT
TTCCTACTTGGCAGTACATCTACGTATTAGTCATCGCTATTACCATGGTCGAGGTGAGCCCCACGTTCTG
CTTCACTCTCCCCATCTCCCCCCCCTCCCCACCCCCAATTTTGTATTTATTTATTTTTTAATTATTTTGT
GCAGCGATGGGGGCGGGGGGGGGGGGGGGGCGCGCGCCAGGCGGGGCGGGGCGGGGCG
